Addgene plasmid #212912: pYSD042
Purpose: Encodes the S. cerevisiae HSP150 Translational Fusion Partner Sequence as a Type 3a' part to be used in the yeast secretion/display (YSD) extension of the MoClo yeast toolkit (YTK)
Depositing lab: Paul Young. Depositing organization: University College Cork. Publication: A Yeast Modular Cloning (MoClo) Toolkit Expansion for Optimization of Heterologous Protein Secretion and Surface Display in Saccharomyces cerevisiae. O'Riordan NM, Juric V, O'Neill SK, Roche AP, Young PW. ACS Synth Biol. 2024 Mar 14. doi: 10.1021/acssynbio.3c00743. PubMed 38483353.
Backbone
  Vector backbone: pYTK001
  Vector type: Bacterial Expression
Growth in bacteria
  Bacterial resistance: Chloramphenicol, 25 μg/mL
  Growth temperature: 37°C
  Growth strain: DH5alpha
  Copy number: High Copy
Gene/Insert
  Gene/Insert name: HSP150
  Species: S. cerevisiae (budding yeast)
  Entrez Gene: HSP150 (a.k.a. CCW7, ORE1, PIR2)
  Cloning method: Restriction Enzyme; 5′ cloning site BsmBI (destroyed during cloning); 3′ cloning site BsmBI (destroyed during cloning)
Terms and licenses: Academic/Nonprofit Terms; Industry Terms: Not Available to Industry
How to cite: pYSD042 was a gift from Paul Young (Addgene plasmid # 212912 ; http://n2t.net/addgene:212912 ; RRID:Addgene_212912)
