[The description below was written by a language model from this plasmid's Addgene catalogue record and pLannotate feature annotations shown in this document.]
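Description:
pYSD042 is a small (about 2.2 kb) part-storage plasmid from the yeast secretion/display (YSD) extension of the MoClo yeast toolkit (YTK). It is built on the pYTK001 part entry vector and, although catalogued as a bacterial expression vector, it serves essentially as an E. coli-propagated carrier for a single modular DNA part. Maintenance in bacteria relies on a high-copy ColE1/pUC-type origin of replication, and selection relies on a chloramphenicol acetyltransferase (cat) gene driven by its native cat promoter and followed by a lambda t0 terminator. The annotation shows no yeast origin, yeast marker, or promoter acting on the insert, so the plasmid is not designed to function in yeast on its own.

The payload is a fragment of the Saccharomyces cerevisiae HSP150 gene (also known as CCW7, ORE1 or PIR2), which encodes a component of the outer cell wall layer. The annotated coding fragment spans roughly 340 bp, so it represents only part of the protein, described in the record as a translational fusion partner sequence. It was inserted through BsmBI sites that were destroyed during cloning, as is typical for domesticating parts into the entry vector. It is formatted as a Type 3a' part, a position at the start of the coding region in the toolkit's hierarchy. In Golden Gate assembly, it is combined with promoter, downstream coding and terminator parts so that it is fused in frame to a protein of interest. Its intended use is in building and comparing yeast expression cassettes to optimise heterologous protein secretion or surface display in S. cerevisiae.
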