Features (pLannotate 1.2.2; 5 found; start..end, strand, type, name):
     11..349     +  CDS            HSP150 (fragment): HS150_YEAST - Also known as CCW7, ORE1, PIR2. Experimental evidence at protein level: Swiss-Prot protein existence level 1. Component of the outer cell wall layer. Required for stability of the cell wall and for optimal growth. Required for resistance against several antifungal and cell wall-perturbing agents and for tolerance to heat shock. From Saccharomyces cerevisiae (strain ATCC 204508 / S288c) (Baker's yeast).
    522..556     -  terminator     lambda t0 terminator: minimal transcription terminator from phage lambda (Scholtissek and Grosse, 1987)
    630..1286    -  CDS            cat: CAT_ECOLX - Experimental evidence at protein level: Swiss-Prot protein existence level 1. This enzyme is an effector of chloramphenicol resistance in bacteria. From Escherichia coli. This protein is used as a marker in many commonly used cloning vectors, such as pACYC184.
   1287..1384    -  promoter       cat promoter: promoter of the E. coli cat gene encoding chloramphenicol acetyltransferase
   1468..2056    +  rep_origin     ori: high-copy-number ColE1/pMB1/pBR322/pUC origin of replication
>Addgene plasmid #212912 | pYSD042 | addgene full sequence | sequence record 421765 | Addgene NGS Result
TCGGTCTCATATGCAATACAAAAAGACTTTGGTTGCCTCTGCTTTGGCCGCTACTACATTGGCCGCCTAT
GCTCCATCTGAGCCTTGGTCCACTTTGACTCCAACAGCCACTTACAGCGGTGGTGTTACCGACTACGCTT
CCACCTTCGGTATTGCCGTTCAACCAATCTCCACTACATCCAGCGCATCATCTGCAGCCACCACAGCCTC
ATCTAAGGCCAAGAGAGCTGCTTCCCAAATTGGTGATGGTCAAGTCCAAGCTGCTACCACTACTGCTTCT
GTCTCTACCAAGAGTACCGCTGCCGCCGTTTCTCAGATCGGTGATGGTCAAATCCAAGCTACTACTAAGA
CTACCGCTGCTGCTGTCTCTCAAATTGGTGATGGTCAAATTCAAGCTACCACCAAGACTACCTCTGCTAA
GACTACCGCCGCTGCCGTTTCTCAAATCAGTGATGGTCAAATCCAAGCTACCACCACTACTTTAGCCCCA
AAGCTAGACAAACGTGCTTGAGACCAGACCAATAAAAAACGCCCGGCGGCAACCGAGCGTTCTGAACAAA
TCCAGATGGAGTTCTGAGGTCATTACTGGATCTATCAACAGGAGTCCAAGCGAGCTCGATATCAAATTAC
GCCCCGCCCTGCCACTCATCGCAGTACTGTTGTAATTCATTAAGCATTCTGCCGACATGGAAGCCATCAC
AAACGGCATGATGAACCTGAATCGCCAGCGGCATCAGCACCTTGTCGCCTTGCGTATAATATTTGCCCAT
GGTGAAAACGGGGGCGAAGAAGTTGTCCATATTGGCCACGTTTAAATCAAAACTGGTGAAACTCACCCAG
GGATTGGCTGAAACGAAAAACATATTCTCAATAAACCCTTTAGGGAAATAGGCCAGGTTTTCACCGTAAC
ACGCCACATCTTGCGAATATATGTGTAGAAACTGCCGGAAATCGTCGTGGTATTCACTCCAGAGCGATGA
AAACGTTTCAGTTTGCTCATGGAAAACGGTGTAACAAGGGTGAACACTATCCCATATCACCAGCTCACCG
TCTTTCATTGCCATACGAAATTCCGGATGAGCATTCATCAGGCGGGCAAGAATGTGAATAAAGGCCGGAT
AAAACTTGTGCTTATTTTTCTTTACGGTCTTTAAAAAGGCCGTAATATCCAGCTGAACGGTCTGGTTATA
GGTACATTGAGCAACTGACTGAAATGCCTCAAAATGTTCTTTACGATGCCATTGGGATATATCAACGGTG
GTATATCCAGTGATTTTTTTCTCCATTTTAGCTTCCTTAGCTCCTGAAAATCTCGATAACTCAAAAAATA
CGCCCGGTAGTGATCTTATTTCATTATGGTGAAAGTTGGAACCTCTTACGTGCCCGATCAATCATGACCA
AAATCCCTTAACGTGAGTTTTCGTTCCACTGAGCGTCAGACCCCGTAGAAAAGATCAAAGGATCTTCTTG
AGATCCTTTTTTTCTGCGCGTAATCTGCTGCTTGCAAACAAAAAAACCACCGCTACCAGCGGTGGTTTGT
TTGCCGGATCAAGAGCTACCAACTCTTTTTCCGAAGGTAACTGGCTTCAGCAGAGCGCAGATACCAAATA
CTGTTCTTCTAGTGTAGCCGTAGTTAGGCCACCACTTCAAGAACTCTGTAGCACCGCCTACATACCTCGC
TCTGCTAATCCTGTTACCAGTGGCTGCTGCCAGTGGCGATAAGTCGTGTCTTACCGGGTTGGACTCAAGA
CGATAGTTACCGGATAAGGCGCAGCGGTCGGGCTGAACGGGGGGTTCGTGCACACAGCCCAGCTTGGAGC
GAACGACCTACACCGAACTGAGATACCTACAGCGTGAGCTATGAGAAAGCGCCACGCTTCCCGAAGGGAG
AAAGGCGGACAGGTATCCGGTAAGCGGCAGGGTCGGAACAGGAGAGCGCACGAGGGAGCTTCCAGGGGGA
AACGCCTGGTATCTTTATAGTCCTGTCGGGTTTCGCCACCTCTGACTTGAGCGTCGATTTTTGTGATGCT
CGTCAGGGGGGCGGAGCCTATGGAAAAACGCCAGCAACGCGGCCTTTTTACGGTTCCTGGCCTTTTGCTG
GCCTTTTGCTCACATGTTCTTTCCTGCGTTATCCCCTGATTCTGTGGATAACCGTAG
